>Addgene plasmid #201404 | pT2/shCol1a1/Scarlet_Seq1.2 | addgene full sequence | sequence record 394275 | Addgene NGS Result
CACCTG
[34 nt withheld, positions 7-40]
A
[89 nt withheld, positions 42-130]
C
[91 nt withheld, positions 132-222]
A
[49 nt withheld, positions 224-272]
CCTTTGACGTTGGAGTCCACGTTCTTT
[37 nt withheld, positions 300-336]
ACCCTATCTCGGTCTATTCTTTTGATTTATAAGGGATTTTGCCGATTTCGGCCTATTGGTTAAAAAATGA
GCTGATTTAACAAAAATTTAACGCGAATTTTAACAAAATATTAACGCTTACAATTTCCATTCGCCATTCA
GGCTGCGCAACTGTTGGGAAGGGCGATCGGTGCGGGCCTCTTCGCTATTACGCCAGCTGGCGAAAGGGGG
ATGTGCTGCAAGGCGATTAAGTTGGGTAACGCCAGGGTTTTCCCAGTCACGACGTTGTAAAACGACGGCC
AGTGAGCGCGCGTAATACGACTCACTATAGGGCGAATTGGAGCTCGGATCCCTATACAGTTGAAGTCGGA
AGTTTACATACACTTAAGTTGGAGTCATTAAAACTCGTTTTTCAACTACTCCACAAATTTCTTGTTAACA
AACAATAGTTTTGGCAAGTCAGTTAGGACATCTACTTTGTGCATGACACAAGTCATTTTTCCAACAATTG
TTTACAGACAGATTATTTCACTTATAATTCACTGTATCACAATTCCAGTGGGTCAGAAGTTTACATACAC
TAAGTTGACTGTGCCTTTAAACAGCTTGGAAAATTCCAGAAAATGATGTCATGGCTTTAGAAGCTTGATC
TGAAGCCTATAGAGTACGAGCCATAGATAAAATAAAAGATTTTATTTAGTCTCCAGAAAAAGGGGGGAAT
GAAAGACCCCACCTGTAGGTTTGGCAAGCTAGCTTAAGTAACGCCATTTTGCAAGGCATGGAAAATACAT
AACTGAGAATAGAGAAGTTCAGATCAAGGTTAGGAACAGAGAGACAGCAGAATATGGGCCAAACAGGATA
TCTGTGGTAAGCAGTTCCTGCCCCGGCTCAGGGCCAAGAACAGATGGTCCCCAGATGCGGTCCCGCCCTC
AGCAGTTTCTAGAGAACCATCAGATGTTTCCAGGGTGCCCCAAGGACCTGAAATGACCCTGTGCCTTATT
TGAACTAACCAATCAGTTCGCTTCTCGCTTCTGTTCGCGCGCTTCTGCTCCCCGAGCTCAATAAAAGAGC
CCACAACCCCTCACTCGGCGCGCCAGTCCTCCGATAGACTGCGTCGCCCGGGTACCCGTATTCCCAATAA
AGCCTCTTGCTGTTTGCATCCGAATCGTGGACTCGCTGATCCTTGGGAGGGTCTCCTCAGATTGATTGAC
TGCCCACCTCGGGGGTCTTTCATTTGGAGGTTCCACCGAGATTTGGAGACCCCTGCCCAGGGACCACCGA
CCCCCCCGCCGGGAGGTAAGCTGGCCAGCGGTCGTTTCGTGTCTGTCTCTGTCTTTGTGCGTGTTTGTGC
CGGCATCTAATGTTTGCGCCTGCGTCTGTACTAGTTAGCTAACTAGCTCTGTATCTGGCGGACCCGTGGT
GGAACTGACGAGTTCTGAACACCCGGCCGCAACCCTGGGAGACGTCCCAGGGACTTTGGGGGCCGTTTTT
GTGGCCCGACCTGAGGAAGGGAGTCGATGTGGAATCCGACCCCGTCAGGATATGTGGTTCTGGTAGGAGA
CGAGAACCTAAAACAGTTCCCGCCTCCGTCTGAATTTTTGCTTTCGGTTTGGAACCGAAGCCGCGCGTCT
TGTCTGCTGCAGCGCTGCAGCATCGTTCTGTGTTGTCTCTGTCTGACTGTGTTTCTGTATTTGTCTGAAA
ATTAGGGCCAGACTGTTACCACTCCCTTAAGTTTGACCTTAGGTCACTGGAAAGATGTCGAGCGGATCGC
TCACAACCAGTCGGTAGATGTCAAGAAGAGACGTTGGGTTACCTTCTGCTCTGCAGAATGGCCAACCTTT
AACGTCGGATGGCCGCGAGACGGCACCTTTAACCGAGACCTCATCACCCAGGTTAAGATCAAGGTCTTTT
CACCTGGCCCGCATGGACACCCAGACCAGGTCCCCTACATCGTGACCTGGGAAGCCTTGGCTTTTGACCC
CCCTCCCTGGGTCAAGCCCTTTGTACACCCTAAGCCTCCGCCTCCTCTTCCTCCATCCGCCCCGTCTCTC
CCCCTTGAACCTCCTCGTTCGACCCCGCCTCGATCCTCCCTTTATCCAGCCCTCACTCCTTCTCTAGGCG
CCGGAATTAGATCTCTCGACTAGGGATAACAGGGTAATTGTTTGAATGAGGCTTCAGTACTTTACAGAAT
CGTTGCCTGCACATCTTGGAAACACTTGCTGGGATTACTTCTTCAGGTTAACCCAACAGAAGGCTCGAGA
AGGTATATTGCTGTTGACAGTGAGCGGCAACAGTCGCTTCACCTACATAGTGAAGCCACAGATGTATGTA
GGTGAAGCGACTGTTGCTGCCTACTGCCTCGGAATTCAAGGGGCTACTTTAGGAGCAATTATCTTGTTTA
CTAAAACTGAATACCTTGCTATCTCTTTGATACATTTTTACAAAGCTGAATTAAAATGGTATAAATTAAA
TCACTTTTTTCAATTCGCCAGCACAGTGGGTTCTTTCCTGCGTTATCCCCTGATTCTGTGGATAACCGTA
TTACCGCCATGCATTAGTTATTAATAGTAATCAATTACGGGGTCATTAGTTCATAGCCCATATATGGAGT
TCCGCGTTACATAACTTACGGTAAATGGCCCGCCTGGCTGACCGCCCAACGACCCCCGCCCATTGACGTC
AATAATGACGTATGTTCCCATAGTAACGCCAATAGGGACTTTCCATTGACGTCAATGGGTGGAGTATTTA
CGGTAAACTGCCCACTTGGCAGTACATCAAGTGTATCATATGCCAAGTACGCCCCCTATTGACGTCAATG
ACGGTAAATGGCCCGCCTGGCATTATGCCCAGTACATGACCTTATGGGACTTTCCTACTTGGCAGTACAT
CTACGTATTAGTCATCGCTATTACCATGGTGATGCGGTTTTGGCAGTACATCAATGGGCGTGGATAGCGG
TTTGACTCACGGGGATTTCCAAGTCTCCACCCCATTGACGTCAATGGGAGTTTGTTTTGGCACCAAAATC
AACGGGACTTTCCAAAATGTCGTAACAACTCCGCCCCATTGACGCAAATGGGCGGTAGGCGTGTACGGTG
GGAGGTCTATATAAGCAGAGCTGGTTTAGTGAACCGTCAGATCCGCTAGCGCTACCGGTCGCCACCATGG
TGAGCAAGGGCGAGGCAGTGATCAAGGAGTTCATGCGGTTCAAGGTGCACATGGAGGGCTCCATGAACGG
CCACGAGTTCGAGATCGAGGGCGAGGGCGAGGGCCGCCCCTACGAGGGCACCCAGACCGCCAAGCTGAAG
GTGACCAAGGGTGGCCCCCTGCCCTTCTCCTGGGACATCCTGTCCCCTCAGTTCATGTACGGCTCCAGGG
CCTTCATCAAGCACCCCGCCGACATCCCCGACTACTATAAGCAGTCCTTCCCCGAGGGCTTCAAGTGGGA
GCGCGTGATGAACTTCGAGGACGGCGGCGCCGTGACCGTGACCCAGGACGCCTCCCTGGAGGACGGCACC
CTGATCTACAAGGTGAAGCTCCGCGGCACCAACTTCCCTCCTGACGGCCCCGTAATGCAGAAGAAGACAA
TGGGCTGGGAAGCGTCCACCGAGCGGTTGTACCCCGAGGACGGCGTGCTGAAGGGCGACATTAAGATGGC
CCTGCGCCTGAAGGACGGCGGCCGCTACCTGGCGGACTTCAAGACCACCTACAAGGCCAAGAAGCCCGTG
CAGATGCCCGGCGCCTACAACGTCGACCGCAAGTTGGACATCACCTCCCACAACGAGGACTACACCGTGG
TGGAACAGTACGAACGCTCCGAGGGCCGCCACTCCACCGGCGGCATGGACGAGCTGTACAAGTCCGGACT
CAGATCTCGAGCTCAAGCTTCGAATTCTGCAGTCGACGGTACCGCGGGCCCGGGATCCACCGGATCTAGA
TAACTGATCATAATCAGCCATACCACATTTGTAGAGGTTTTACTTGCTTTAAAAAACCTCCCACACCTCC
CCCTGAACCTGAAACATAAAATGAATGCAATTGTTGTTGTTAACTTGTTTATTGCAGCTTATAATGGTTA
CAAATAAAGCAATAGCATCACAAATTTCACAAATAAAGCATTTTTTTCACTGCATTCTAGTTGTGGTTTG
TCCAAACTCATCAATGTATCTTAAGGCGTAAATTGTAAGCGTTAATATTTTGTTAAAATTCGCGTTAAAT
TTTTGTTAAATCAGCTCATTTTTTAACCAATAGGCCGAAATCGGCAACCACATCCATGGACTTCACTAGT
GCGCGCGGCCGCTCTAGATGGCCAGATCTAGCTTGTGGAAGGCTACTCGAAATGTTTGACCCAAGTTAAA
CAATTTAAAGGCAATGCTACCAAATACTAATTGAGTGTATGTAAACTTCTGACCCACTGGGAATGTGATG
AAAGAAATAAAAGCTGAAATGAATCATTCTCTCTACTATTATTCTGATATTTCACATTCTTAAAATAAAG
TGGTGATCCTAACTGACCTAAGACAGGGAATTTTTACTAGGATTAAATGTCAGGAATTGTGAAAAAGTGA
GTTTAAATGTATTTGGCTAAGGTGTATGTAAACTTCCGACTTCAACTGTATAGGGATCCTCTAGCTAGAG
TCGACCTCGCGGGGGGGCCCGGTACCCAGCTTTTGTTCCCTTTAGTGAGGGTTAATTGCGCGCTTGGCGT
AATCATGGTCATAGCTGTTTCCTGTGTGAAATTGTTATCCGCTCACAATTCCACACAACATACGAGCCGG
AAGCATAAAGTGTAAAGCCTGGGGTGCCTAATGAGTGAGCTAACTCACATTAATTGCGTTGCGCTCACTG
CCCGCTTTCCAGTCGGGAAACCTGTCGTGCCAGCTGCATTAATGAATCGGCCAACGCGCGGGGAGAGGCG
GTTTGCGTATTGGGCGCTCTTCCGCTTCCTCGCTCACTGACTCGCTGCGCTCGGTCGTTCGGCTGCGGCG
AGCGGTATCAGCTCACTCAAAGGCGGTAATACGGTTATCCACAGAATCAGGGGATAACGCAGGAAAGAAC
ATGTGAGCAAAAGGCCAGCAAAAGGCCAGGAACCGTAAAAAGGCCGCGTTGCTGGCGTTTTTCCATAGGC
TCCGCCCCCCTGACGAGCATCACAAAAATCGACGCTCAAGTCAGAGGTGGCGAAACCCGACAGGACTATA
AAGATACCAGGCGTTTCCCCCTGGAAGCTCCCTCGTGCGCTCTCCTGTTCCGACCCTGCCGCTTACCGGA
TACCTGTCCGCCTTTCTCCCTTCGGGAACCGTGGCGCTTTCTCATAGCTCACGCTGTAGGTATCTCAGTT
CGGTGTAGGTCGTTCGCTCCAAGCTGGGCTGTGTGCACGAACCCCCCGTTCAGCCCGACCGCTGCGCCTT
ATCCGGTAACTATCGTCTTGAGTCCAACCCGGTAAGACACGACTTATCGCCACTGGCAGCAGCCACTGGT
AACAGGATTAGCAGAGCGAGGTATGTAGGCGGTGCTACAGAGTTCTTGAAGTGGTGGCCTAACTACGGCT
ACACTAGAAGAACAGTATTTGGTATCTGCGCTCTGCTGAAGCCAGTTACCTTCGGAAAAAGAGTTGGTAG
CTCTTGATCCGGCAAACAAACCACCGCTGGTAGCGGTGGTTTTTTTGTTTGCAAGCAGCAGATTACGCGC
AGAAAAAAAGGATCTCAAGAAGATCCTTTGATCTTTTCTACGGGGTCTGACGCTCAGTGGAACGAAAACT
CACGTTAAGGGATTTTGGTCATGAGATTATCAAAAAGGATCTTCACCTAGATCCTTTTAAATTAAAAATG
AAGTTTTAAATCAATCTAAAGTATATATGAGTAAACTTGGTCTGACAGTTACCAATGCTTAATCAGTGAG
GCACCTATCTCAGCGATCTGTCTATTTCGTTCATCCATAGTTGCCTGACTCCCCGTCGTGTAGATAACTA
CGATACGGGAGGGCTTACCATCTGGCCCCAGTGCTGCAATGATACCGCGAGACCCACGCTCACCGGCTCC
AGATTTATCAGCAATAAACCAGCCAGCCGGAAGGGCCGAGCGCAGAAGTGGTCCTGCAACTTTATCCGCC
TCCATCCAGTCTATTAATTGTTGCCGGGAAGCTAGAGTAAGTAGTTCGCCAGTTAATAGTTTGCGCAACG
TTGTTGCCATTGCTACAGGCATCGTGGTGTCACGCTCGTCGTTTGGTATGGCTTCATTCAGCTCCGGTTC
CCAACGATCAAGGCGAGTTACATGATCCCCCATGTTGTGCAAAAAAGCGGTTAGCTCCTTCGGTCCTCCG
ATCGTTGTCAGAAGTAACTTGGCCGCAGTGTTATCACTCATGGTTATGGCAGCACTGCATAATTCTCTTA
CTGTCATGCCATCCGTAAGATGCTTTTCTGTGACTGGTGAGTACTCAACCAAGTCATTCTGAGAATAGTG
TATGCGGCGACCGAGTTGCTCTTGCCCGGCGTCAATACGGGATAATACCGCGCCACATAGCAGAACTTTA
AAAGTGCTCATCATTGGAAAACGTTCTTCGGGGCGAAAACTCTCAAGGATCTTACCGCTGTTGAGATCCA
GTTCGATGTAACCCACTCGTGCACCCAACTGATCTTCAGCATCTTTTACTTTCACCAGCGTTTCTGGGTG
AGCAAAAACAGGAAGGCAAAATGCCGCAAAAAAGGGAATAAGGGCGACACGGAAATGTTGAATACTCATA
CTCTTCCTTTTTCAATATTATTGAAGCATTTATCAGGGTTATTGTCTCATGAGCGGATACATATTTGAAT
GTATTTAGAAAAATAAACAAATAGGGGTTCCGCGCACATTTCCCCGAAAAGTGC
Features (pLannotate 1.2.2; 26 found; start..end, strand, type, name):
      7..462     +  rep_origin     f1 ori (sequence partly withheld): f1 bacteriophage origin of replication; arrow indicates direction of (+) strand synthesis
    466..621     -  CDS            lacZα (fragment): LacZα fragment of β-galactosidase; lacZ fragment
    629..647     +  promoter       T7 promoter: promoter for bacteriophage T7 RNA polymerase
   1034..1550    +  LTR            5' LTR: 5' long terminal repeat from murine embryonic stem cell virus
   1614..1955    +  misc_feature   MESV Ψ: packaging signal of murine embryonic stem cell virus
   2022..2438    +  CDS            gag (truncated): truncated Moloney murine leukemia virus (MMLV) gag gene lacking the start codon
   2478..2571    +  ncRNA          5' miR-30a: sequence upstream of the 71-nt precursor of the human miR-30a microRNA (Zeng et al., 2002) miRNA
   2681..2793    +  ncRNA          3' miR-30a: sequence downstream of the 71-nt precursor of the human miR-30a microRNA (Zeng et al., 2002) miRNA
   2816..2863    +  rep_origin     RSF ori (fragment): Plasmids containing the RSF 1030 origin of replication can be propagated in E. coli cells that contain additional plasmids with compatible origins.
   2931..3234    +  enhancer       CMV enhancer: human cytomegalovirus immediate early enhancer
   3235..3438    +  promoter       CMV promoter: human cytomegalovirus (CMV) immediate early promoter
   3483..4178    +  CDS            mScarlet-I: bright monomeric red fluorescent protein evolved from a synthetic template (Bindels et al., 2016) matures faster than mScarlet
   4179..4244    +  misc_feature   MCS: multiple cloning site
   4261..4345    +  CDS            large T antigen (fragment): large T antigen from SV40 (simian virus 40)
   4368..4489    +  polyA_signal   SV40 poly(A) signal: SV40 polyadenylation signal
   4496..4583    -  rep_origin     M13 ori (fragment): M13 bacteriophage origin of replication; arrow indicates direction of (+) strand synthesis
   4636..4705    +  CDS            SB100X (fragment): hyperactive variant of the Sleeping Beauty transposase (Mátés et al., 2009)
   4956..4982    +  misc_feature   MCS (fragment): pBluescript multiple cloning site
   4995..5013    -  promoter       T3 promoter: promoter for bacteriophage T3 RNA polymerase
   5058..5074    -  protein_bind   lac operator: The lac repressor binds to the lac operator to inhibit transcription in E. coli. This inhibition can be relieved by adding lactose or isopropyl-β-D-thiogalactopyranoside (IPTG). lac repressor encoded by lacI
   5082..5112    -  promoter       lac promoter: promoter for the E. coli lac operon
   5127..5148    -  protein_bind   CAP binding site: CAP binding activates transcription in the presence of cAMP. E. coli catabolite activator protein
   5161..5253    -  CDS            lacI (fragment): lac repressor; lacI; The lac repressor binds to the lac operator to inhibit transcription in E. coli. This inhibition can be relieved by adding lactose or isopropyl-β-D-thiogalactopyranoside (IPTG).
   5436..6024    -  rep_origin     ori: high-copy-number ColE1/pMB1/pBR322/pUC origin of replication
   6195..7055    -  CDS            AmpR: β-lactamase; bla; confers resistance to ampicillin, carbenicillin, and related antibiotics
   7056..7160    -  promoter       AmpR promoter: bla
