[The description below was written by a language model from this plasmid's Addgene catalogue record and pLannotate feature annotations shown in this document.]
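Description:
pT2/shCol1a1/Scarlet_Seq1.2 is a 7,180 nt mammalian expression plasmid built on the pT2 Sleeping Beauty transposon backbone and designed to knock down mouse collagen type I alpha 1 (Col1a1). It is propagated in E. coli as a high-copy plasmid through a ColE1/pUC-type origin and selected with ampicillin via the AmpR (β-lactamase) gene. The pBluescript-style framework also contributes an f1 origin, lacZα and lac regulatory remnants, and flanking T7 and T3 promoters.

The payload combines a microRNA-embedded shRNA with a fluorescent reporter. An MESV 5' LTR, followed by the MESV packaging signal and a truncated gag segment, sits upstream of human miR-30a 5' and 3' flanking sequences that bracket the Col1a1-targeting hairpin. This layout suggests the cassette was carried over from an MSCV-type retroviral shRNAmir vector, with the LTR acting as the promoter so that the transcript is processed through the endogenous microRNA pathway. No 3' LTR is annotated, so retroviral packaging does not appear to be the intended delivery route. Downstream, a CMV enhancer/promoter drives mScarlet-I, a fast-maturing monomeric red fluorescent protein, terminated by an SV40 polyadenylation signal, which marks cells carrying the construct.

According to the record, the cassette is flanked by inverted repeats for Sleeping Beauty transposition. The automated annotation does not label these repeats explicitly, and the short "SB100X" fragment it reports probably reflects transposon-derived sequence rather than a functional transposase gene. Transposase would therefore be supplied from a separate plasmid to integrate the cassette into the host genome. The associated publication concerns COL1A1 as a target in glioma progression, consistent with use for stable Col1a1 knockdown in mouse glioma models.
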