Addgene plasmid #201404: pT2/shCol1a1/Scarlet_Seq1.2
Purpose: Knockdown of Collagen Type 1 alpha 1. Construct has inverted repeats to be used in Sleeping Beauty transposon system.
Depositing lab: Maria Castro. Depositing organization: University of Michigan. Publication: Spatiotemporal analysis of glioma heterogeneity reveals COL1A1 as an actionable target to disrupt tumor progression. Comba A, Faisal SM, Dunn PJ, Argento AE, Hollon TC, Al-Holou WN, Varela ML, Zamler DB, Quass GL, Apostolides PF, Abel C 2nd, Brown CE, Kish PE, Kahana A, Kleer CG, Motsch S, Castro MG, Lowenstein PR. Nat Commun. 2022 Jun 24;13(1):3606. doi: 10.1038/s41467-022-31340-1. PubMed 35750880.
Backbone
  Vector backbone: pT2
  Vector type: Mammalian Expression
Growth in bacteria
  Bacterial resistance: Ampicillin, 100 μg/mL
  Growth temperature: 37°C
  Growth strain: NEB Stable
  Copy number: High Copy
Gene/Insert
  Gene/Insert name: COL1A1
  gRNA/shRNA sequence: TCGAGAAGGTATATTGCTGTTGACAGTGAGCGGCAACAGTCGCTTCACCTACATAGTGAAGCCACAGATGTATGTAGGTGAAGCGACTGTTGCTGCCTACTGCCTCGG
  Species: M. musculus (mouse)
  Cloning method: Restriction Enzyme; 5′ cloning site unknown (unknown if destroyed)
Terms and licenses: Academic/Nonprofit Terms; Industry Terms: Not Available to Industry
How to cite: pT2/shCol1a1/Scarlet_Seq1.2 was a gift from Maria Castro (Addgene plasmid # 201404 ; http://n2t.net/addgene:201404 ; RRID:Addgene_201404)
